Addgene plasmid #228898: pJEx411c_pelB-N32-Strep2
Purpose: Periplasmic Expresssion of Strep-tagged anti-Zika NbD32
Depositing lab: Stefan Arold. Depositing organization: King Abdullah University of Science and Technology (KAUST). Publication: Nanobody-Based Lateral Flow Assay for Rapid Zika Virus Detection. Peng Y, Alqatari A, Kiessling F, Renn D, Grunberg R, Arold ST, Rueping M. ACS Synth Biol. 2025 Mar 21;14(3):890-900. doi: 10.1021/acssynbio.4c00819. Epub 2025 Mar 7. PubMed 40053481.
Backbone
  Vector backbone: pJEx411c
  Backbone manufacturer: DNA 2.0 (modified)
  Backbone size w/o insert (bp): 2983
  Vector type: Bacterial Expression
Growth in bacteria
  Bacterial resistance: Kanamycin, 50 μg/mL
  Growth temperature: 37°C
  Growth strain: DH5alpha
  Growth instructions: E.coli BL21-DE3 for expression
  Copy number: High Copy
Gene/Insert
  Gene/Insert name: sb0380 (alt name: pelB-Nb32-Strep2)
  Species: Synthetic
  Insert size (bp): 484
  Promoter: T7
  Tag / fusion protein: Strep2 (C terminal on backbone)
  Cloning method: Gene Synthesis
  Sequencing primers: 5′ T7 fw; 3′ pENTR-R
Terms and licenses: Academic/Nonprofit Terms; Industry Terms: Not Available to Industry
How to cite: pJEx411c_pelB-N32-Strep2 was a gift from Stefan Arold (Addgene plasmid # 228898 ; http://n2t.net/addgene:228898 ; RRID:Addgene_228898)
