[The description below was written by a language model from this plasmid's Addgene catalogue record and pLannotate feature annotations shown in this document.]
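Description:
pJEx411c_pelB-N32-Strep2 is a bacterial expression plasmid built on a modified version of the commercial pJEx411c backbone and designed for periplasmic production in E. coli of a Strep-tagged nanobody against Zika virus. It replicates from a high-copy ColE1/pUC-type origin and is selected with kanamycin through an aminoglycoside phosphotransferase (KanR) gene, which the annotation places downstream of an AmpR promoter fragment. The plasmid also carries its own lacI repressor gene. The sequenced record is 4,467 nt, which is larger than the sum of the catalogue backbone and insert sizes; the record does not explain the difference.

The payload is a synthetic, gene-synthesised open reading frame of about 484 bp (sb0380). It consists of a pelB signal sequence, which spans the numbering origin of the circular record, followed by the nanobody coding region and a C-terminal Strep2 tag that the catalogue attributes to the backbone. The annotation tool labels the nanobody region by similarity to a canine immunoglobulin heavy-chain variable domain, which simply reflects the VH-like fold of a nanobody, and it does not annotate the Strep tag separately. Transcription is driven by a T7 promoter immediately followed by a lac operator and ends at a T7 terminator. Expression therefore requires a host that supplies T7 RNA polymerase, such as a DE3 strain, and is held off by LacI until an inducer such as IPTG is added. Fragments of the rrnB terminators flank the cassette and help insulate it. The pelB leader directs the protein to the oxidising periplasm, which favours disulfide bond formation, and the Strep tag allows affinity purification or capture on Strep-Tactin. The associated work used such nanobodies in a lateral flow assay for rapid Zika virus detection.
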