Features (pLannotate 1.2.2; 15 found; start..end, strand, type, name):
     64..408     +  CDS            HV01_CANLF: Experimental evidence at protein level: Swiss-Prot protein existence level 1. From Canis lupus familiaris (Dog) (Canis familiaris).
    492..539     +  terminator     T7 terminator: transcription terminator for bacteriophage T7 RNA polymerase
    599..639     -  terminator     rrnB T1 terminator (fragment): transcription terminator T1 from the E. coli rrnB gene
    641..756     -  ncRNA          5S rRNA: Accession: RF00001 - 5S ribosomal RNA
    787..811     +  CDS            KanR (fragment): aminoglycoside phosphotransferase; aph(3')-Ia; confers resistance to kanamycin in bacteria or G418 (Geneticin®) in eukaryotes
    841..937     +  promoter       AmpR promoter (fragment): bla
    940..1749    +  CDS            KanR: aminoglycoside phosphotransferase; aph(3')-Ia; confers resistance to kanamycin in bacteria or G418 (Geneticin®) in eukaryotes
   1758..1831    +  promoter       lacI promoter (fragment): lacI
   1832..2911    +  CDS            lacI: LACI_ECOLI - Experimental evidence at protein level: Swiss-Prot protein existence level 1. Repressor of the lactose operon. Binds allolactose as an inducer. From Escherichia coli (strain K12).
   3000..3588    +  rep_origin     ori: high-copy-number ColE1/pMB1/pBR322/pUC origin of replication
   3813..3830    +  terminator     rrnB T2 terminator (fragment): transcription terminator T2 from the E. coli rrnB gene
   3855..3874    -  CDS            lacZα (fragment): LacZα fragment of β-galactosidase; lacZ fragment
   4338..4356    +  promoter       T7 promoter: promoter for bacteriophage T7 RNA polymerase
   4361..4377    +  protein_bind   lac operator: The lac repressor binds to the lac operator to inhibit transcription in E. coli. This inhibition can be relieved by adding lactose or isopropyl-β-D-thiogalactopyranoside (IPTG). lac repressor encoded by lacI
   4465..63      +  sig_peptide    pelB signal sequence (across the origin): leader peptide for secretion; pelB (fragment)
>Addgene plasmid #228898 | pJEx411c_pelB-N32-Strep2 | addgene full sequence | sequence record 462690 | Addgene NGS Result
AAATACCTGCTGCCGACCGCTGCTGCTGGTCTGCTGCTCCTCGCTGCCCAGCCGGCGATGGCCGAAGTTC
AGCTCGTCGAAAGCGGCGGTGGTCTGGTTCAAGCGGGTGGCTCTTTGCGTCTGTCGTGCGCGGTATCTGG
AATTGACTTCTCCCGCTATGCTATTACGTGGAACCGCCAGTCGCCGGGGAACCAGCGCCGAGAGTGGGTG
GCCACATTACCGCCGGCCGATACCACTGTTTATGCAGATGCTGTCAAAGGGCGTTTTACCATCTCACGGG
ACAATACGAAGAATACCGTGTACCTTCAGATGAACAGCCTGAAACCTGAAGATACTGCGGTGTACTATTG
TGCAACCAGCCCACGTATCCATAATTGGGGCCAAGGCACGCAGGTAACCGTGAGTAGTAGCGGCTTGGAA
GTACTGTTCCAGGGTCCAACCGGCTCTGCATGGAGCCACCCGCAATTTGAGAAAGTAGTAAACTAGTCCC
CCTAGCATAACCCCTTGGGGCCTCTAAACGGGTCTTGAGGGGTTTTTTGCCCCTGAGAGGCGTCAATCGA
GTTCGTACCTAAGGGCGACACCCCCTAATTAGCCCGGGCGAAAGGCCCAGTCTTTCGACTGAGCCTTTCG
TTTTATTTGATGCCTGGCAGTTCCCTACTCTCGCATGGGGAGTCCCCACACTACCATCGGCGCTACGGCG
TTTCACTTCTGAGTTCGGCATGGGGTCAGGTGGGACCACCGCGCTACTGCCGCCAGGCAAACAAGGGGTG
TTATGAGCCATATTCAGGTATAAATGGGCTCGCGATAATGTTCAGAATTGGTTAATTGGTTGTAACACTG
ACCCCTATTTGTTTATTTTTCTAAATACATTCAAATATGTATCCGCTCATGAGACAATAACCCTGATAAA
TGCTTCAATAATATTGAAAAAGGAAGAATATGAGCCATATTCAACGGGAAACGTCGAGGCCGCGATTAAA
TTCCAACATGGATGCTGATTTATATGGGTATAAATGGGCTCGCGATAATGTCGGGCAATCAGGTGCGACA
ATCTATCGCTTGTATGGGAAGCCCGATGCGCCAGAGTTGTTTCTGAAACATGGCAAAGGTAGCGTTGCCA
ATGATGTTACAGATGAGATGGTCAGACTAAACTGGCTGACGGAATTTATGCCACTTCCGACCATCAAGCA
TTTTATCCGTACTCCTGATGATGCATGGTTACTCACCACTGCGATCCCCGGAAAAACAGCGTTCCAGGTA
TTAGAAGAATATCCTGATTCAGGTGAAAATATTGTTGATGCGCTGGCAGTGTTCCTGCGCCGGTTGCACT
CGATTCCTGTTTGTAATTGTCCTTTTAACAGCGATCGCGTATTTCGCCTCGCTCAGGCGCAATCACGAAT
GAATAACGGTTTGGTTGATGCGAGTGATTTTGATGACGAGCGTAATGGCTGGCCTGTTGAACAAGTCTGG
AAAGAAATGCATAAACTTTTGCCATTCTCACCGGATTCAGTCGTCACTCATGGTGATTTCTCACTTGATA
ACCTTATTTTTGACGAGGGGAAATTAATAGGTTGTATTGATGTTGGACGAGTCGGAATCGCAGACCGATA
CCAGGATCTTGCCATCCTATGGAACTGCCTCGGTGAGTTTTCTCCTTCATTACAGAAACGGCTTTTTCAA
AAATATGGTATTGATAATCCTGATATGAATAAATTGCAATTTCATTTGATGCTCGATGAGTTTTTCTAAG
CGGCGCGCCATCGAATGGCGCAAAACCTTTCGCGGTATGGCATGATAGCGCCCGGAAGAGAGTCAATTCA
GGGTGGTGAATATGAAACCAGTAACGTTATACGATGTCGCAGAGTATGCCGGTGTCTCTTATCAGACCGT
TTCCCGCGTGGTGAACCAGGCCAGCCACGTTTCTGCGAAAACGCGGGAAAAAGTGGAAGCGGCGATGGCG
GAGCTGAATTACATTCCCAACCGCGTGGCACAACAACTGGCGGGCAAACAGTCGTTGCTGATTGGCGTTG
CCACCTCCAGTCTGGCCCTGCACGCGCCGTCGCAAATTGTCGCGGCGATTAAATCTCGCGCCGATCAACT
GGGTGCCAGCGTGGTGGTGTCGATGGTAGAACGAAGCGGCGTCGAAGCCTGTAAAGCGGCGGTGCACAAT
CTTCTCGCGCAACGCGTCAGTGGGCTGATCATTAACTATCCGCTGGATGACCAGGATGCCATTGCTGTGG
AAGCTGCCTGCACTAATGTTCCGGCGTTATTTCTTGATGTCTCTGACCAGACACCCATCAACAGTATTAT
TTTCTCCCATGAGGACGGTACGCGACTGGGCGTGGAGCATCTGGTCGCATTGGGTCACCAGCAAATCGCG
CTGTTAGCGGGCCCATTAAGTTCTGTCTCGGCGCGTCTGCGTCTGGCTGGCTGGCATAAATATCTCACTC
GCAATCAAATTCAGCCGATAGCGGAACGGGAAGGCGACTGGAGTGCCATGTCCGGTTTTCAACAAACCAT
GCAAATGCTGAATGAGGGCATCGTTCCCACTGCGATGCTGGTTGCCAACGATCAGATGGCGCTGGGCGCA
ATGCGCGCCATTACCGAGTCCGGGCTGCGCGTTGGTGCGGATATCTCGGTAGTGGGATACGACGATACCG
AAGATAGCTCATGTTATATCCCGCCGTTAACCACCATCAAACAGGATTTTCGCCTGCTGGGGCAAACCAG
CGTGGACCGCTTGCTGCAACTCTCTCAGGGCCAGGCGGTGAAGGGCAATCAGCTGTTGCCAGTCTCACTG
GTGAAAAGAAAAACCACCCTGGCGCCCAATACGCAAACCGCCTCTCCCCGCGCGTTGGCCGATTCATTAA
TGCAGCTGGCACGACAGGTTTCCCGACTGGAAAGCGGGCAGTGACTCATGACCAAAATCCCTTAACGTGA
GTTACGCGCGCGTCGTTCCACTGAGCGTCAGACCCCGTAGAAAAGATCAAAGGATCTTCTTGAGATCCTT
TTTTTCTGCGCGTAATCTGCTGCTTGCAAACAAAAAAACCACCGCTACCAGCGGTGGTTTGTTTGCCGGA
TCAAGAGCTACCAACTCTTTTTCCGAAGGTAACTGGCTTCAGCAGAGCGCAGATACCAAATACTGTTCTT
CTAGTGTAGCCGTAGTTAGCCCACCACTTCAAGAACTCTGTAGCACCGCCTACATACCTCGCTCTGCTAA
TCCTGTTACCAGTGGCTGCTGCCAGTGGCGATAAGTCGTGTCTTACCGGGTTGGACTCAAGACGATAGTT
ACCGGATAAGGCGCAGCGGTCGGGCTGAACGGGGGGTTCGTGCACACAGCCCAGCTTGGAGCGAACGACC
TACACCGAACTGAGATACCTACAGCGTGAGCTATGAGAAAGCGCCACGCTTCCCGAAGGGAGAAAGGCGG
ACAGGTATCCGGTAAGCGGCAGGGTCGGAACAGGAGAGCGCACGAGGGAGCTTCCAGGGGGAAACGCCTG
GTATCTTTATAGTCCTGTCGGGTTTCGCCACCTCTGACTTGAGCGTCGATTTTTGTGATGCTCGTCAGGG
GGGCGGAGCCTATGGAAAAACGCCAGCAACGCGGCCTTTTTACGGTTCCTGGCCTTTTGCTGGCCTTTTG
CTCACATGTTCTTTCCTGCGTTATCCCCTGATTCTGTGGATAACCGTATTACCGCCTTTGAGTGAGCTGA
TACCGCTCGCCGCAGCCGAACGACCGAGCGCAGCGAGTCAGTGAGCGAGGAAGCGGAAGGCGAGAGTAGG
GAACTGCCAGGCATCAAACTAAGCAGAAGGCCCCTGACGGATGGCCTTTTTGCGTTTCTACAAACTCTTT
CTGTGTTGTAAAACGACGGCCAGTCTTAAGCTCGGGCCCCCTGGGCGGTTCTGATAACGAGTAATCGTTA
ATCCGCAAATAACGTAAAAACCCGCTTCGGCGGGTTTTTTTATGGGGGGAGTTTAGGGAAAGAGCATTTG
TCAGAATATTTAAGGGCGCCTGTCACTTTGCTTGATATATGAGAATTATTTAACCTTATAAATGAGAAAA
AAGCAACGCACTTTAAATAAGATACGTTGCTTTTTCGATTGATGAACACCTATAATTAAACTATTCATCT
ATTATTTATGATTTTTTGTATATACAATATTTCTAGTTTGTTAAAGAGAATTAAGAAAATAAATCTCGAA
AATAATAAAGGGAAAATCAGTTTTTGATATCAAAATTATACATGTCAACGATAATACAAAATATAATACA
AACTATAAGATGTTATCAGTATTTATTATGCATTTAGAATAAATTTTGTGTCGCCCTTCCGCGAAATTAA
TACGACTCACTATAGGGGAATTGTGAGCGGATAACAATTGGGCCCAAGTTCACTTAAAAAGGAGATCAAC
AATGAAAGCAATTTTCGTACTGAAACATCTTAATCATGCTAAGGAGGTTTTCTAATG
